Addgene plasmid #69814: pECE M2-SH3PXD2A S974A
Purpose: Expresses M2-SH3PXD2A in mammalian cells
Depositing lab: Anne Brunet. Depositing organization: Stanford University. Publication: Identification of AMPK Phosphorylation Sites Reveals a Network of Proteins Involved in Cell Invasion and Facilitates Large-Scale Substrate Prediction. Schaffer BE, Levin RS, Hertz NT, Maures TJ, Schoof ML, Hollstein PE, Benayoun BA, Banko MR, Shaw RJ, Shokat KM, Brunet A. Cell Metab. 2015 Nov 3;22(5):907-21. doi: 10.1016/j.cmet.2015.09.009. Epub 2015 Oct 8. PubMed 26456332.
Backbone
  Vector backbone: pECE
  Backbone size w/o insert (bp): 2898
  Total vector size (bp): 6249
  Vector type: Mammalian Expression
Growth in bacteria
  Bacterial resistance: Ampicillin, 100 μg/mL
  Growth temperature: 37°C
  Growth strain: NEB Stable
  Copy number: High Copy
Gene/Insert
  Gene/Insert name: SH3 and PX domain-containing protein 2A (alt name: SH3PXD2A, FISH, TKS5)
  Species: H. sapiens (human)
  Insert size (bp): 3351
  Entrez Gene: SH3PXD2A (a.k.a. FISH, SH3MD1, TKS5)
  Promoter: SV40 early promoter
  Tag / fusion protein: FLAG (N terminal on insert)
  Cloning method: Restriction Enzyme; 5′ cloning site EcoR1 in backbone, Mfe1 in TKS5 pcr product (destroyed during cloning); 3′ cloning site Xba1 (not destroyed)
  Sequencing primers: 5′ CATTCTCCGCCCCATGGCTGAC; 3′ GTTTCAGGTTCAGGGGGAGGTG
Resource information
  A portion of this plasmid was derived from a plasmid made by: cDNA is from GeneCopoeia
Terms and licenses: Academic/Nonprofit Terms; Industry Terms: Not Available to Industry
How to cite: pECE M2-SH3PXD2A S974A was a gift from Anne Brunet (Addgene plasmid # 69814 ; http://n2t.net/addgene:69814 ; RRID:Addgene_69814)
