[The description below was written by a language model from this plasmid's Addgene catalogue record and pLannotate feature annotations shown in this document.]
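Description:
pECE M2-SH3PXD2A S974A is a 6.2 kb mammalian expression plasmid built on the small pECE backbone. It carries human SH3PXD2A (also called TKS5 or FISH) as an N-terminally FLAG (M2)-tagged protein. It is propagated in E. coli from a high-copy ColE1/pUC-type origin and selected with ampicillin through the β-lactamase gene and its native bla promoter. The annotated fragments of the tetracycline resistance gene and the bom region are non-functional pBR322 remnants in the backbone. The record lists no mammalian selection marker, so the plasmid appears suited mainly to transient transfection.

Expression is driven by the SV40 enhancer and early promoter. This is followed by a short FLAG-matching segment (annotated as a partial hit to a 5xFLAG feature, consistent with a single epitope) and then the roughly 3.3 kb SH3PXD2A open reading frame. Transcripts terminate at an SV40 polyadenylation signal that sits next to a small leftover piece of large T antigen coding sequence. The cDNA was inserted by restriction cloning, joining compatible EcoRI and MfeI ends at the 5′ junction (destroying the site) and retaining XbaI at the 3′ end.

SH3PXD2A is an adaptor protein involved in invadopodia and podosome formation, extracellular matrix degradation and cancer cell invasiveness. The name indicates a serine-to-alanine substitution at residue 974, although the catalogue fields do not describe the mutation further. The associated publication concerns the identification of AMPK phosphorylation sites in proteins linked to cell invasion. The construct is therefore most plausibly a non-phosphorylatable mutant for comparison with wild-type tagged protein, with the FLAG tag allowing detection or immunoprecipitation.
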