Features (pLannotate 1.2.2; 10 found; start..end, strand, type, name):
      7..92      +  CDS            large T antigen (fragment): large T antigen from SV40 (simian virus 40)
    115..250     +  polyA_signal   SV40 poly(A) signal: SV40 polyadenylation signal
    245..523     +  CDS            TcR (fragment): tetracycline efflux protein; tet; confers resistance to tetracycline
    523..572     +  misc_feature   bom (fragment): basis of mobility region from pBR322
    758..1346    -  rep_origin     ori: high-copy-number ColE1/pMB1/pBR322/pUC origin of replication
   1518..2378    -  CDS            AmpR: β-lactamase; bla; confers resistance to ampicillin, carbenicillin, and related antibiotics
   2379..2483    -  promoter       AmpR promoter: bla
   2513..2854    +  promoter       SV40 promoter: SV40 enhancer and early promoter
   2890..2906    +  CDS            5xFLAG (fragment): five tandem FLAG® epitope tags
   2929..6240    +  CDS            SH3PXD2A: SPD2A_HUMAN - Also known as FISH, KIAA0418, SH3MD1, TKS5. Experimental evidence at protein level: Swiss-Prot protein existence level 1. Adapter protein involved in invadopodia and podosome formation, extracellular matrix degradation and invasiveness of some cancer cells. Binds matrix metalloproteinases (ADAMs), NADPH oxidases (NOXs) and phosphoinositides. Acts as an organizer protein that allows NOX1- or NOX3-dependent reactive oxygen species (ROS) generation and ROS localization. In association with ADAM12, mediates the neurotoxic effect of amyloid-beta peptide. From Homo sapiens (Human).
>Addgene plasmid #69814 | pECE M2-SH3PXD2A S974A | depositor full sequence | sequence record 123763 | pECE M2-SH3PXD2A S974A sequence 6249 bps
TAAGTAATGATCATAATCAGCCATACCACATTTGTAGAGGTTTTACTTGCTTTAAAAAACCTCCCACACC
TCCCCCTGAACCTGAAACATAAAATGAATGCAATTGTTGTTGTTAACTTGTTTATTGCAGGCTTATAATG
GTTACAAATAAAGCAATAGCATCACAAATTTCACAAATAAAGCATTTTTTTCACTGCATTCTAGTTGTGG
TTTGTCCAAACTCATCAATGTATCTTATCATGTCTGGATCCTCTACGCCGGACGCATCGTGGCCGGCATC
ACCGGCGCCACAGGTGCGGTTGCTGGCGCCTATATCGCCGACATCACCGATGGGGAAGATCGGGCTCGCC
ACTTCGGGCTCATGAGCGCTTGTTTCGGCGTGGGTATGGTGGCAGGCCCCGTGGCCGGGGGACTGTTGGG
CGCCATCTCCTTGCATGCACCATTCCTTGCGGCGGCGGTGCTCAACGGCCTCAACCTACTACTGGGCTGC
TTCCTAATGCAGGAGTCGCATAAGGGAGAGCGTGCGGTGTGAAATACCGCACAGATGCGTAAGGAGAAAA
TACCGCATCAGGCGCTCTTCCGCTTCCTCGCTCACTGACTCGCTGCGCTCGGTCGTTCGGCTGCGGCGAG
CGGTATCAGCTCACTCAAAGGCGGTAATACGGTTATCCACAGAATCAGGGGATAACGCAGGAAAGAACAT
GTGAGCAAAAGGCCAGCAAAAGGCCAGGAACCGTAAAAAGGCCGCGTTGCTGGCGTTTTTCCATAGGCTC
CGCCCCCCTGACGAGCATCACAAAAATCGACGCTCAAGTCAGAGGTGGCGAAACCCGACAGGACTATAAA
GATACCAGGCGTTTCCCCCTGGAAGCTCCCTCGTGCGCTCTCCTGTTCCGACCCTGCCGCTTACCGGATA
CCTGTCCGCCTTTCTCCCTTCGGGAAGCGTGGCGCTTTCTCAATGCTCACGCTGTAGGTATCTCAGTTCG
GTGTAGGTCGTTCGCTCCAAGCTGGGCTGTGTGCACGAACCCCCCGTTCAGCCCGACCGCTGCGCCTTAT
CCGGTAACTATCGTCTTGAGTCCAACCCGGTAAGACACGACTTATCGCCACTGGCAGCAGCCACTGGTAA
CAGGATTAGCAGAGCGAGGTATGTAGGCGGTGCTACAGAGTTCTTGAAGTGGTGGCCTAACTACGGCTAC
ACTAGAAGGACAGTATTTGGTATCTGCGCTCTGCTGAAGCCAGTTACCTTCGGAAAAAGAGTTGGTAGCT
CTTGATCCGGCAAACAAACCACCGCTGGTAGCGGTGGTTTTTTTGTTTGCAAGCAGCAGATTACGCGCAG
AAAAAAAGGATCTCAAGAAGATCCTTTGATCTTTTCTACGGGGTCTGACGCTCAGTGGAACGAAAACTCA
CGTTAAGGGATTTTGGTCATGAGATTATCAAAAAGGATCTTCACCTAGATCCTTTTAAATTAAAAATGAA
GTTTTAAATCAATCTAAAAGTATATATGAGTAAACTTGGTCTGACAGTTACCAATGCTTAATCAGTGAGG
CACCTATCTCAGCGATCTGTCTATTTCGTTCATCCATAGTTGCCTGACTCCCCGTCGTGTAGATAACTAC
GATACGGGAGGGCTTACCATCTGGCCCCAGTGCTGCAATGATACCGCGAGACCCACGCTCACCGGCTCCA
GATTTATCAGCAATAAACCAGCCAGCCGGAAGGGCCGAGCGCAGAAGTGGTCCTGCAACTTTATCCGCCT
CCATCCAGTCTATTAATTGTTGCCGGGAAGCTAGAGTAAGTAGTTCGCCAGTTAATAGTTTGCGCAACGT
TGTTGCCATTGCTGCAGGCATCGTGGTGTCACGCTCGTCGTTTGGTATGGCTTCATTCAGCTCCGGTTCC
CAACGATCAAGGCGAGTTACATGATCCCCCATGTTGTGCAAAAAAGCGGTTAGCTCCTTCGGTCCTCCGA
TCGTTGTCAGAAGTAAGTTGGCCGCAGTGTTATCACTCATGGTTATGGCAGCACTGCATAATTCTCTTAC
TGTCATGCCATCCGTAAGATGCTTTTCTGTGACTGGTGAGTACTCAACCAAGTCATTCTGAGAATAGTGT
ATGCGGCGACCGAGTTGCTCTTGCCCGGCGTCAACACGGGATAATACCGCGCCACATAGCAGAACTTTAA
AAGTGCTCATCATTGGAAAACGTTCTTCGGGGCGAAAACTCTCAAGGATCTTACCGCTGTTGAGATCCAG
TTCGATGTAACCCACTCGTGCACCCAACTGATCTTCAGCATCTTTTACTTTCACCAGCGTTTCTGGGTGA
GCAAAAACAGGAAGGCAAAATGCCGCAAAAAAGGGAATAAGGGCGACACGGAAATGTTGAATACTCATAC
TCTTCCTTTTTCAATATTATTGAAGCATTTATCAGGGTTATTGTCTCATGAGCGGATACATATTTGAATG
TATTTAGAAAAATAAACAAATAGGGGTTCCGCGCACATTTCCCCGAAAAGTGCCACCTGCTTCTGAGGCG
GAAAGAACCAGCTGTGGAATGTGTGTCAGTTAGGGTGTGGAAAGTCCCCAGGCTCCCCAGCAGGCAGAAG
TATGCAAAGCATGCATCTCAATTAGTCAGCAACCAGGTGTGGAAAGTCCCCAGGCTCCCCAGCAGGCAGA
AGTATGCAAAGCATGCATCTCAATTAGTCAGCAACCATAGTCCCGCCCCTAACTCCGCCCATCCCGCCCC
TAACTCCGCCCAGTTCCGCCCATTCTCCGCCCCATGGCTGACTAATTTTTTTTATTTATGCAGAGGCCGA
GGCCGCCTCGGCCTCTGAGCTATTCCAGAAGTAGTGAAGAGGCTTTTTTGGAGGAGATCTAAGCTTGGTA
CCGAGCTCGGATCCTCAGGATGGACTACAAGGACGATGACGATAAACCCGGGAATTGGCTCGCCTACTGC
GTGCAGGATGCCACCGTGGTGGACGTGGAGAAGCGGAGGAACCCCTCCAAGCACTACGTATACATAATCA
ATGTGACCTGGTCTGACTCCACCTCCCAGACTATCTACCGGAGGTACAGCAAGTTCTTTGACCTGCAGAT
GCAGCTTTTGGATAAGTTTCCCATTGAAGGTGGCCAGAAGGACCCCAAGCAAAGGATCATCCCCTTCCTC
CCAGGCAAGATCCTCTTCCGCAGAAGCCACATCCGGGACGTAGCTGTGAAGAGACTGAAGCCCATCGATG
AATACTGCCGGGCACTTGTCCGGCTGCCCCCCCACATCTCACAGTGTGACGAAGTCTTCCGGTTCTTCGA
GGCTCGACCCGAGGATGTCAACCCTCCAAAAGAGGACTATGGCAGTTCCAAGAGGAAATCAGTGTGGCTG
TCCAGCTGGGCTGAGTCGCCCAAGAAGGACGTGACAGGTGCCGACGCCACCGCCGAGCCCATGATCCTGG
AACAGTACGTGGTGGTGTCCAACTATAAGAAGCAGGAGAACTCGGAGCTGAGCCTCCAGGCCGGGGAGGT
GGTGGATGTCATCGAGAAGAACGAGAGCGGCTGGTGGTTCGTGAGCACTTCTGAGGAGCAGGGCTGGGTC
CCTGCCACCTACCTGGAGGCCCAGAATGGTACTCGGGATGACTCCGACATCAACACCTCTAAGACTGGAG
AAGAGGAGAAGTATGTCACCGTGCAGCCTTACACCAGCCAAAGCAAGGACGAGATTGGCTTTGAGAAGGG
CGTCACAGTGGAGGTGATCCGGAAGAATCTGGAAGGCTGGTGGTATATCAGATACCTGGGCAAAGAGGGC
TGGGCGCCAGCATCCTACCTGAAGAAGGCCAAGGATGACCTGCCAACCCGGAAGAAGAACCTGGCCGGCC
CAGTGGAGATCATTGGGAACATCATGGAGATCAGCAACCTGCTGAACAAGAAGGCGTCTGGGGACAAGGA
AACTCCACCAGCCGAAGGCGAGGGCCATGAGGCCCCCATTGCCAAGAAGGAGATCAGCCTGCCCATCCTC
TGCAATGCCTCCAATGGCAGTGCCGTGGGCGTTCCTGACAGGACTGTCTCCAGGCTGGCCCAGGGCTCTC
CAGCTGTGGCCAGGATTGCCCCTCAGCGGGCCCAGATCAGCTCCCCGAACCTACGGACAAGACCTCCACC
ACGCAGAGAATCCAGCCTGGGGTTCCAACTGCCAAAGCCACCAGAGCCCCCTTCTGTTGAGGTGGAGTAC
TACACCATTGCCGAATTCCAGTCGTGCATTTCCGATGGCATCAGCTTTCGGGGTGGACAGAAGGCAGAGG
TCATTGATAAGAACTCAGGTGGCTGGTGGTACGTGCAGATCGGTGAGAAGGAGGGCTGGGCCCCCGCATC
ATACATCGATAAGCGCAAGAAGCCCAACCTGAGCCGCCGCACAAGCACGCTGACCCGGCCCAAGGTGCCC
CCGCCAGCACCCCCCAGCAAGCCCAAGGAGGCCGAGGAGGGCCCTACGGGGGCCAGTGAGAGCCAGGACT
CCCCGCGGAAGCTCAAGTATGAGGAGCCTGAGTATGACATCCCTGCATTCGGCTTTGACTCAGAGCCTGA
GCTGAGCGAGGAGCCCGTGGAGGACAGAGCCTCAGGGGAGAGGCGGCCTGCCCAGCCCCACCGGCCCTCG
CCGGCCTCTTCTCTGCAGCGGGCCCGCTTCAAGGTGGGTGAGTCTTCAGAGGATGTGGCCCTGGAAGAGG
AGACCATCTATGAGAATGAGGGCTTCCGGCCATATGCAGAGGACACCCTGTCAGCCAGAGGCTCCTCCGG
GGACAGCGACTCCCCAGGCAGCTCCTCGCTGTCCCTGACCAGGAAAAACTCCCCCAAATCAGGCTCCCCC
AAGTCATCATCACTCCTAAAGCTCAAGGCAGAGAAGAATGCCCAGGCAGAAATGGGGAAGAACCACTCCT
CAGCCTCCTTTTCCTCATCCATCACCATCAACACCACTTGCTGCTCCTCCTCTTCCTCCTCCTCCTCTTC
CTTGTCCAAAACCAGTGGCGACCTGAAGCCCCGCTCTGCTTCGGACGCAGGCATCCGCGGCACTCCCAAG
GTCAGGGCAAAGAAGGATGCTGATGCGAACGCTGGGCTGACCTCCTGTCCCCGGGCCAAGCCATCGGTCC
GGCCCAAGCCATTCCTAAACCGAGCAGAGTCGCAGAGCCAAGAGAAGATGGACATCAGCACTTTACGGCG
CCAGCTGAGACCCACAGGCCAGCTCCGTGGAGGGCTCAAGGGCTCCAAGAGTGAGGATTCGGAGCTGCCC
CCGCAGACGGCCTCCGAGGCTCCCAGTGAGGGGTCTAGGAGAAGCTCATCCGACCTCATCACCCTCCCAG
CCACCACTCCCCCATGTCCCACCAAGAAGGAATGGGAAGGGCCAGCCACCTCGTACATGACATGCAGCGC
CTACCAGAAGGTCCAGGACTCGGAGATCAGCTTCCCCGCGGGCGTGGAGGTGCAGGTGCTGGAGAAGCAG
GAGAGCGGGTGGTGGTATGTGAGGTTTGGGGAGCTGGAGGGCTGGGCCCCTTCCCACTATTTGGTGCTGG
ATGAGAACGAGCAACCTGACCCCTCTGGCAAAGAGCTGGACACAGTGCCCGCCAAGGGCAGGCAGAACGA
AGGCAAATCAGACAGCCTGGAGAAGATCGAGAGGCGCGTCCAAGCACTGAACACCGTCAACCAGAGCAAG
AAGGCCACGCCCCCCATCCCCTCCAAACCTCCCGGGGGCTTCGGCAAGACCTCAGGCACTCCAGCGGTGA
AGATGAGGAACGGAGTGCGGCAGGTGGCGGTCAGGCCCCAGTCGGTGTTTGTGTCCCCGCCACCCAAGGA
CAACAACCTGTCCTGCGCCCTGCGGAGGAATGAGTCACTCACGGCCACTGATGGCCTCCGAGGCGTCCGA
CGGAACTCCTCCTTTAGCACTGCTCGCTCCGCTGCCGCCGAGGCCAAGGGCCGCCTGGCCGAACGGGCTG
CCAGCCAGGGTTCAGACTCACCCCTACTGCCCGCCCAGCGCAACAGCATACCCGTGTCCCCTGTGCGCCC
CAAGCCCATCGAGAAGTCTCAGTTCATCCACAATAACCTCAAAGATGTGTACGTCTCTATCGCAGACTAC
GAGGGGGATGAGGAGACAGCAGGCTTCCAGGAGGGGGTGTCCATGGAGGTTCTGGAGAGGAACCCTAATG
GCTGGTGGTACTGCCAGATCCTGGATGGTGTGAAGCCCTTCAAAGGCTGGGTGCCTTCCAACTACCTTGA
GAAAAAGAACTAATCTAGA
