>Addgene plasmid #69814 | pECE M2-SH3PXD2A S974A | addgene partial sequence | sequence record 142609 | SV40pro-F 5'-TATTTATGCAGAGGCCGAGG-3'
GAGGCTTTTTTGGAGGAGATCTAAGCTTGGTACCGAGCTCGGATCCTCAGGATGGACTACAAGGACGATG
ACGATAAACCCGGGAATTGGCTCGCCTACTGCGTGCAGGATGCCACCGTGGTGGACGTGGAGAAGCGGAG
GAACCCCTCCAAGCACTACGTATACATAATCAATGTGACCTGGTCTGACTCCACCTCCCAGACTATCTAC
CGGAGGTACAGCAAGTTCTTTGACCTGCAGATGCAGCTTTTGGATAAGTTTCCCATTGAAGGTGGCCAGA
AGGACCCCAAGCAAAGGATCATCCCCTTCCTCCCAGGCAAGATCCTCTTCCGCAGAAGCCACATCCGGGA
CGTAGCTGTGAAGAGACTGAAGCCCATCGATGAATACTGCCGGGCACTTGTCCGGCTGCCCCCCCACATC
TCACAGTGTGACGAAGTCTTCCGGTTCTTCGAGGCTCGACCCGAGGATGTCAACCCTCCAAAAGAGGACT
ATGGCAGTTCCAAGAGGAAATCAGTGTGGCTGTCCAGCTGGGCTGAGTCGCCCAAGAAGGACGTGACAGG
TGCCGACGCCACCGCCGAGCCCATGATCCTGGAACAGTACGTGGTGGTGTCCAACTATAAGAAGCAGGAG
AACTCGGAGCTGAGCCTCCAGGCCGGGGAGGTGGTGGATGTCATCGAGAAGAACGAGAGCGGCTGGTGGT
TCGTGAGCACTTCTGAGGAGCAGGGCTGG
