>Addgene plasmid #69814 | pECE M2-SH3PXD2A S974A | addgene partial sequence | sequence record 142890 | pAdTrack-MCS 5'-GGGAGGTGTGGGAGGTTTT-3'
GTGATATGGCTGATTATGATCATTACTTATCTAGATTAGTTCTTTTTCTCAAGGTAGTTGGAAGGCACCC
AGCCTTTGAAGGGCTTCACACCATCCAGGATCTGGCAGTACCACCAGCCATTAGGGTTCCTCTCCAGAAC
CTCCATGGACACCCCCTCCTGGAAGCCTGCTGTCTCCTCATCCCCCTCGTAGTCTGCGATAGAGACGTAC
ACATCTTTGAGGTTATTGTGGATGAACTGAGACTTCTCGATGGGCTTGGGGCGCACAGGGGACACGGGTA
TGCTGTTGCGCTGGGCGGGCAGTAGGGGTGAGTCTGAACCCTGGCTGGCAGCCCGTTCGGCCAGGCGGCC
CTTGGCCTCGGCGGCAGCGGAGCGAGCAGTGCTAAAGGAGGAGTTCCGTCGGACGCCTCGGAGGCCATCA
GTGGCCGTGAGTGCCTCATTCCTCCGCAGGGCGCAGGACAGGTTGTTGTCCTTGGGTGGCGGGGACACAA
ACACCGACTGGGGCCTGACCGCCACCTGCCGCACTCCGTTCCTCATCTTCACCGCTGGAGTGCCTGAGGT
CTTGCCGAAGCCCCCGGGAGGTTTGGAGGGGATGGGGGGCGTGGCCTTCTTGCTCTGGTTGACGGTGTTC
AGTGCTTGGACGCGCCTCTCGATCTTCTCCAGGCTGTCTGATTTGCCTTCGTTCTGCCTGCCCTTGGCGG
GCACTGTGTCCAGCTCTTTGCCAGAGGGGTCAGGTTGCTCGTTCTCATCCAGCACCAAATAGTGGGAAGG
GGCCCAGCCCTCCAGCTCCCCAAACCTCACATACCACCACCCGCTCTCCTGCTTCTCCAGCACCTGCACC
TCCACGCCCGCGGGGAAGCTGATCTCCGAGTCCTGGACCTTCTGGTAGGCGCTGCATGTCATGTACGAGG
TGGCTGGCCCTTCCCATTCCTTCTTGGTGGGACATGGGGGA
